Addgene plasmid #107860: pHBS1178 (IBB-GFP-mCherry 3E splicer)-(BFP-P2A-TDP43 dCTD EcoRV)
Purpose: To quickly insert CTD mutants into TDP43 splicing reporter
Depositing lab: Rajat Rohatgi. Depositing organization: Stanford University.
Backbone
  Vector backbone: pBI
  Vector type: Mammalian Expression
Growth in bacteria
  Bacterial resistance: Ampicillin, 100 μg/mL
  Growth temperature: 37°C
  Growth strain: DH5alpha
  Copy number: High Copy
Gene/Insert
  Gene/Insert name: TARDBP mutant
  Species: H. sapiens (human)
  Mutation: Deletion of CTD in TDP43 splicing reporter, insertion of EcoRV site
  Entrez Gene: TARDBP (a.k.a. ALS10, TDP-43)
  Cloning method: Gibson Cloning
Terms and licenses: Academic/Nonprofit Terms; Industry Terms: Not Available to Industry
Depositor comments: Cut with EcoRV (61bp spacer is lost) and use Gibson Cloning to insert CTD variant. Remove EcoRV during Gibson reaction to prevent unwanted aa insertion.
How to cite: pHBS1178 (IBB-GFP-mCherry 3E splicer)-(BFP-P2A-TDP43 dCTD EcoRV) was a gift from Rajat Rohatgi (Addgene plasmid # 107860 ; http://n2t.net/addgene:107860 ; RRID:Addgene_107860)
