[The description below was written by a language model from this plasmid's Addgene catalogue record.]
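Description:
pHBS1178 (IBB-GFP-mCherry 3E splicer)-(BFP-P2A-TDP43 dCTD EcoRV) is a mammalian expression plasmid built on the pBI backbone, a vector family generally designed around a bidirectional promoter that drives two cassettes from one plasmid. The record does not itself name the promoter, and no feature table is provided, so the exact regulatory elements cannot be confirmed. It is propagated in E. coli as a high-copy plasmid under ampicillin selection; no mammalian selection marker is recorded.

As the name indicates, the construct pairs two units. One is a fluorescent splicing reporter, "IBB-GFP-mCherry 3E splicer", whose name suggests an importin-beta-binding domain fused to GFP and mCherry arranged so that a splicing event alters the fluorescence output, although the record does not spell out the reporter's logic. The other is BFP linked through a P2A self-cleaving peptide to human TDP-43 (TARDBP), so that BFP marks and scales with expression of the TDP-43 variant while the two proteins are produced separately. Here the C-terminal domain of TDP-43 has been deleted and replaced by a short spacer flanked by EcoRV sites.

The plasmid serves as a cloning recipient for rapidly introducing CTD mutants into the TDP-43 splicing reporter. EcoRV digestion drops out the spacer and linearises the vector, and a CTD variant is then inserted by Gibson assembly. The depositor advises designing the assembly so the EcoRV sequence is eliminated, which avoids adding unwanted amino acids. The resulting constructs allow the splicing activity of different CTD variants to be compared in mammalian cells.
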