>Addgene plasmid #107860 | pHBS1178 (IBB-GFP-mCherry 3E splicer)-(BFP-P2A-TDP43 dCTD EcoRV) | addgene partial sequence | sequence record 208309 | Addgene Partial NGS Result
GGCGCGTTCGTACTGTTCCACGATGGTGTAGTCCTCGTTGTGGGAGGTGATGTCCAACTTGATGTTGACG
TTGTAGGCGCCGGGCAGCTGCACGGGCTTCTTGGCCTTGTAGGTGGTCTTGACCTCAGCGTCGTAGTGGC
CGCCGTCCTTCAGCTTCAGCCTCTGCTTGATCTCGCCCTTCAGGGCGCCGTCCTCGGGGTACATCCGCTC
GGAGGAGGCCTCCCAGCCCATGGTCTTCTTCTGCATTACGGGGCCGTCGGAGGGGAAGTTGGTGCCGCGC
AGCTTCACCTTGTAGATGAACTCGCCGTCCTGCAGGGAGGAGTCCTGGGTCACGGTCACCACGCCGCCGT
CCTCGAAGTTCATCACGCGCTCCCACTTGAAGCCCTCGGGGAAGGACAGCTTCAAGTAGTCGGGGATGTC
GGCGGGGTGCTTCACGTAGGCCTTGGAGCCGTACATGAACTGAGGGGACAGGATGTCCCAGGCGAAGGGC
AGGGGGCCACCCTTGGTCACCTTCAGCTTGGCGGTCTGGGTGCCCTCGTAGGGGCGGCCCTGAGGAAAAA
AAAGGAAAGGGCATGCTCGCCATGTGCAAGATACAGTGTTGAATGTGGTGCAAAATATAAAGATGTGGAA
GAAAAAGCCACTGAAAATAATATGAGGAAATAAAAAACTAGAGTAAATTATCAGTGGAACAATTTCTATT
ATACAAGACACTACACCCATACATTCTCCTAATGCTCATGTAAGAATTTCTCCAAAAATACCTTCCAGCA
CTACAAACTAGAAAAAAAAAGAGACATGGACACCAAATTAAGTTCTTAATAGTGAAGAACAAAAGAACTA
CCTTGCCTGCTCCAGTGGATCCAGCAACCGCCAACAACTGTCCTCTTTCTATCTTGAAATTAATATCTTT
CAGGACAGGAGTACCAAGAAGTGAGAAATTACTGAAGAAGAGGCTGTCATCACCATTAGAAGTTTTTCTA
TTGTTATTGTTTTGTTTTGCTTTCTCAAATTATTCCCCAAATCCCTGTTAAAAAAAAACACACACACACA
CACACACACACACATCAAAAATAAAAGATGAGTTTGTCAGATATTTTCAATAGATGCTTGTTTTATGTAC
CATACTCACCTCGCCCTCGCCCTCGATCTCGAACTCGTGGCCGTTCACGGAGCCCTCCATGTGCACCTTG
AAGCGCATGAACTCCTTGATGATGGCCATGTTATCCTCCTCGCCCTTGCTGGTTCCGGTGCCTCCACTTT
CATCTTCACCTTTAGTGATACCGGCTGCCGTCACGAACTCCTTCAGGACCATGTGATCGCGCTTCTCGTT
CGGGTCTTTGCTCAGCGTGGTCTGGGTGCTCAGATAGTGGTTGTCCGGCAGGCGCACCGGGCCGTCGCCG
ATCGGGGTGTTCTGCTGTTTGTGGTCGGCTTCCTGCTGGCTGCCGTCCTCAACGTTGTGGCGGATCTTGA
AGTTAGCCTTGATGCCGTTCTTCTGCTTGTCGGCTTCGATACGGACGTTGTGGCTGTTGTGGTTGTACTC
CAGCTTGTGACCCAGGATGTTGCCGTCCTCCTTGAAGTCGTTGCCCTTCAGCTCGATGCGGTTCACCAGG
GTGTCGCCCTCGAACTTCACCTCCGCGCGGGTCTTGTAGGTGCCGTCGTCCTTGAACTCGATGGTGCGCT
CCTGGACGTAGCCTTCCGGCATGGCGGACTTGAAGAAGTCGTGACGCTTCATGTGGTCCGGGTAGCGGCT
GAAGCACTGCACGCCGTAGGTCAGGGTGGTCACGAGGGTCGGCCACGGCACCGGCAGCTTGCCGGTGGTG
CAGATGAACTTCAGGGTCAGCTTGCCCTCGGTGGCATCGCCCTCGCCCTCGCCACGCACGCTGAACTTGT
GGCCGTTTACGTCGCCGTCCAGCTCGACTTTGATAGGCACAGTACCTGTAAATAGTTCCTCTCCTTTACT
GGTACCATCATCAGGGAATGAGCTTACATTTCTCCTCTTCAGCATCTGGTCATCCTTCTTAGCTTTCCTC
AGCTCCACATTGACCTCTATTCTGCGACGCCTCATTTCTGTACTGTCTTTTCCCTTGTTCTTGAATCTGT
GAAGACGGGCAGCTGGTGTATTAGCATTCTCGTTGGTGGATCCCATGGTGGCACCGGTGAATTCTCCAGG
CGATCTGACGGTTCACTAAACGAGCTCTGCTTATATAGGCCTCCCACCGTACACGCCACCTCGACATACT
CGAGTAGTTATTAATAGTAATCAATTACGGGGTCATTAGTTCATAGCCCATATATGGAGTTCCGCGTTAC
ATAACTTACGGTAAATGGCCCGCCTGGCTGACCGCCCAACGACCCCCGCCCATTGACGTCAATAATGACG
TATGTTCCCATAGTAACGCCAATAGGGACTTTCCATTGACGTCAATGGGTGGAGTATTTACGGTAAACTG
CCCACTTGGCAGTACATCAAGTGTATCATATGCCAAGTACGCCCCCTATTGACGTCAATGACGGTAAATG
GCCCGCCTGGCATTATGCCCAGTACATGACCTTATGGGACTTTCCTACTTGGCAGTACATCTACGTATTA
GTCATCGCTATTACCATGGTGATGCGGTTTTGGCAGTACATCAATGGGCGTGGATAGCGGTTTGACTCAC
GGGGATTTCCAAGTCTCCACCCCATTGACGTCAATGGGAGTTTGTTTTGGCACCAAAATCAACGGGACTT
TCCAAAATGTCGTAACAACTCCGCCCCATTGACGCAAATGGGCGGTAGGCGTGTACGGTGGGAGGTCTAT
ATAAGCAGAGCTGGTTTAGTGAACCGTCAGATCCGCTAGGGATCCTCTAGTCAGCTGACGCGTTACCACC
GGTGCCACCATGGGAAGCGAGCTGATTAAGGAGAACATGCACATGAAGCTGTACATGGAGGGCACCGTGG
ACAACCATCACTTCAAGTGCACATCCGAGGGCGAAGGCAAGCCCTACGAGGGCACCCAGACCATGAGAAT
CAAGGTGGTCGAGGGCGGCCCTCTCCCCTTCGCCTTCGACATCCTGGCTACTAGCTTCCTCTACGGCAGC
AAGACCTTCATCAACCACACCCAGGGCATCCCCGACTTCTTCAAGCAGTCCTTCCCTGAGGGCTTCACAT
GGGAGAGAGTCACCACATACGAAGACGGGGGCGTGCTGACCGCTACCCAGGACACCAGCCTCCAGGACGG
CTGCCTCATCTACAACGTCAAGATCAGAGGGGTGAACTTCACATCCAACGGCCCTGTGATGCAGAAGAAA
ACACTCGGCTGGGAGGCCTTCACCGAGACGCTGTACCCCGCTGACGGCGGCCTGGAAGGCAGAAACGACA
TGGCCCTGAAGCTCGTGGGCGGGAGCCATCTGATCGCAAACGCCAAGACCACATATAGATCCAAGAAACC
CGCTAAGAACCTCAAGATGCCTGGCGTCTACTATGTGGACTACAGACTGGAAAGAATCAAGGAGGCCAAC
AACGAGACCTACGTCGAGCAGCACGAGGTGGCAGTGGCCAGATACTGCGACCTCCCTAGCAAACTGGGGC
ACAAGCTTAATTCCGGACTCAGATCTCGAGCTCAAGCTTCGAATTCTGCAGTCGACGGTACCGCGGGCCC
GGGATCCACCGGATCTAGAGGAGGAAGCGGAGCTACTAACTTCAGCCTGCTGAAGCAGGCTGGAGACGTG
GAGGAGAACCCTGGACCTATGTCTGAATATATTCGGGTAACCGAAGATGAGAACGATGAGCCCATTGAAA
TACCATCGGAAGACGATGGGACGGTGCTGCTCTCCACGGTTACAGCCCAGTTTCCAGGGGCGTGTGGGCT
TCGCTACAGGAATCCAGTGTCTCAGTGTATGAGAGGTGTCCGGCTGGTAGAAGGAATTCTGCATGCCCCA
GATGCTGGCTGGGGAAATCTGGTGTATGTTGTCAACTATCCAAAAGATAACAAAAGAAAAATGGATGAGA
CAGATGCTTCATCAGCAGTGAAAGTGAAAAGAGCAGTCCAGAAAACATCCGATTTAATAGTGTTGGGTCT
CCCATGGAAAACAACCGAACAGGACCTGAAAGAGTATTTTAGTACCTTTGGAGAAGTTCTTATGGTGCAG
GTCAAGAAAGATCTTAAGACTGGTCATTCAAAGGGGTTTGGCTTTGTTCGTTTTACGGAATATGAAACAC
AAGTGAAAGTAATGTCACAGCGACATATGATAGATGGACGATGGTGTGACTGCAAACTTCCTAATTCTAA
GCAAAGCCAAGATGAGCCTTTGAGAAGCAGAAAAGTGTTTGTGGGGCGCTGTACAGAGGACATGACTGAG
GATGAGCTGCGGGAGTTCTTCTCTCAGTACGGGGATGTGATGGATGTCTTCATCCCCAAGCCATTCAGGG
CCTTTGCCTTTGTTACATTTGCAGATGATCAGATTGCGCAGTCTCTTTGTGGAGAGGACTTGATCATTAA
AGGAATCAGCGTTCATATATCCAATGCCGAACCTGATATCTAGACCCAGCTTTCTTGTACAAAGTGGTTG
ATCCTCTACTAGTAAGCTTGCATGCGATATCTCTAGAGCTGAGAACTTCAGGGTGAGTTTGGGGACCCTT
GATTGTTCTTTCTTTTTCGCTATTGTAAAATTCATGTTATATGGAGGGGGCAAAGTTTTCAGGGTGTTGT
TTAGAATGGGAAGATGTCCCTTGTATCACCATGGACCCTCATGATAATTTTGTTTCTTTCACTTTCTACT
CTGTTGACAACCATTGTCTCCTCTTATTTTCTTTTCATTTTCTGTAACTTTTTCGTTAAACTTTAGCTTG
CATTTGTAACGAATTTTTAAATTCACTTTTGTTTATTTGTCAGATTGTAAGTACTTTCTCTAATCACTTT
TTTTTCAAGGCAATCAGGGTATATTATATTGTACTTCAGCACAGTTTTAGAGAACAATTGTTATAATTAA
ATGATAAGGTAGAATATTTCTGCATATAAATTCTGGCTGGCGTGGAAATATTCTTATTGGTAGAAACAAC
TACACCCTGGTCATCATCCTGCCTTTCTCTTTATGGTTACAATGATATACACTGTTTGAGATGAGGATAA
AATACTCTGAGTCCAAACCGGGCCCCTCTGCTAACCATGTTCATGCCTTCTTCTCTTTCCTACAGCTCCT
GGGCAACGTGCTGGTTGTTGTGCTGTCTCATCATTTTGGCAAAGAATTCACTCCTCAGGTGCAGGCTGCC
TATCAGAAGGTGGTGGCTGGTGTGGCCAATGCCCTGGCTCACAAATACCACTGAGATCTTTTTCCCTCTG
CCAAAAATTATGGGGACATCATGAAGCCCCTTGAGCATCTGACTTCTGGCTAATAAAGGAAATTTATTTT
CATTGCAATAGTGTGTTGGAATTTTTTGTGTCTCTCACTCGGAAGGACATATGGGAGGGCAAATCATTTA
AAACATCAGAATGAGTATTTGGTTTAGAGTTTGGCAACATATGCCCATATGCTGGCTGCCATGAACAAAG
GTTGGCTATAAAGAGGTCATCAGTATATGAAACAGCCCCCTGCTGTCCATTCCTTATTCCATAGAAAAGC
CTTGACTTGAGGTTAGATTTTTTTTATATTTTGTTTTGTGTTATTTTTTTCTTTAACATCCCTAAAATTT
TCCTTACATGTTTTACTAGCCAGATTTTTCCTCCTCTCCTGACTACTCCCAGTCATAGCTGTCCCTCTTC
TCTTATGAACTCGGCGCCCTGCCCGTCCCACCAGGTCAA
